Addgene plasmid #231114: pRDB_347
Purpose: (Empty Backbone) CBE activity-based selection cloning vector
Depositing lab: John Doench & David Root. Depositing organization: Broad Institute. Publication: Activity-based selection for enhanced base editor mutational scanning. Kaplan EG, Steger RJ, Shah ST, Drepanos LM, Griffith AL, Reint G, Doench JG. Nat Genet. 2025 Nov;57(11):2920-2929. doi: 10.1038/s41588-025-02366-0. Epub 2025 Oct 14. PubMed 41087678.
Backbone
  Vector backbone: pRDA_722
  Vector type: Lentiviral, CRISPR
  Selectable markers: Puromycin
Growth in bacteria
  Bacterial resistance: Ampicillin, 100 μg/mL
  Growth temperature: 37°C
  Growth strain: NEB Stable
  Copy number: High Copy
Gene/Insert
  Gene/Insert name: None
Terms and licenses: Academic/Nonprofit Terms; Industry Terms: Not Available to Industry
Depositor comments: Please visit https://doi.org/10.1101/2024.11.12.622254 for bioRxiv preprint.
How to cite: pRDB_347 was a gift from John Doench & David Root (Addgene plasmid # 231114 ; http://n2t.net/addgene:231114 ; RRID:Addgene_231114)
