[The description below was written by a language model from this plasmid's Addgene catalogue record and pLannotate feature annotations shown in this document.]
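Description:
pRDB_347 is an empty lentiviral CRISPR cloning backbone derived from pRDA_722, deposited as a vector for cytosine base editor (CBE) activity-based selection. It is propagated in E. coli as a high-copy plasmid through a ColE1/pUC-type origin with ampicillin resistance. The plasmid backbone also carries an f1 origin and an SV40/EM7-driven bleomycin/Zeocin resistance cassette lying outside the viral region. The transfer cassette has the usual third-generation layout: a CMV enhancer/promoter fused to a truncated HIV-1 5' LTR drives genomic RNA production in packaging cells. This is followed by the Ψ packaging signal with a gag fragment, the RRE for Rev-dependent export, cPPT/CTS, a WPRE, a truncated 3' LTR and a bGH polyadenylation signal.

Between the LTRs, the feature table shows two RNA polymerase III promoters in convergent orientation. A forward human U6 promoter and a reverse H1 promoter flank a region that contains a reverse-strand S. pyogenes tracrRNA fragment, which suggests a dual-guide arrangement. The record lists no insert and does not describe the cloning sites or what guides are meant to be installed. Downstream, an EF-1α core promoter with intron A drives EGFP followed by a puromycin N-acetyltransferase coding sequence that is annotated as two fragments interrupted by a modified SV40 intron. Puromycin is the listed mammalian selection marker. The split, intron-containing marker may relate to the stated purpose, for example by linking drug resistance to successful base editing, but the record does not spell out the mechanism. No base editor or Cas9 coding sequence is annotated, so the editor is presumably supplied separately. The associated work concerns enriching for actively edited cells in base editor mutational scanning screens.
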