Features (pLannotate 1.2.2; 37 found; start..end, strand, type, name):
     31..83      -  misc_feature   bom (fragment): basis of mobility region from pBR322
    238..617     +  enhancer       CMV enhancer: human cytomegalovirus immediate early enhancer
    618..817     +  promoter       CMV promoter: human cytomegalovirus (CMV) immediate early promoter
    835..1015    +  LTR            5' LTR (truncated): truncated 5' long terminal repeat (LTR) from HIV-1
   1062..1187    +  misc_feature   HIV-1 Ψ: packaging signal of human immunodeficiency virus type 1
   1171..1534    +  CDS            HIV-1 gag (fragment): gag protein from human immunodeficiency virus 1; gag
   1680..1913    +  misc_feature   RRE: The Rev response element (RRE) of HIV-1 allows for Rev-dependent mRNA export from the nucleus to the cytoplasm.
   2290..2390    +  CDS            Rev (fragment): human immunodeficiency virus 1 (HIV-1) Rev protein; rev; enhances nuclear export of unspliced and incompletely spliced viral mRNAs
   2440..2557    +  misc_feature   cPPT/CTS: central polypurine tract and central termination sequence of HIV-1
   2615..2855    +  promoter       U6 promoter: RNA polymerase III promoter for human U6 snRNA
   2988..3012    +  misc_feature   cPPT/CTS (fragment): central polypurine tract and central termination sequence of HIV-1 (lacking the first T)
   3063..3106    -  misc_RNA       tracrRNA (fragment): trans-activating CRISPR RNA for the Streptococcus pyogenes CRISPR/Cas9 system
   3154..3368    -  promoter       H1 promoter: human H1 RNA promoter
   3394..3605    +  promoter       EF-1α core promoter: core promoter for human elongation factor EF-1α
   3606..4544    +  intron         EF-1α intron A: intron upstream of the start codon of human EF-1α
   4564..5280    +  CDS            EGFP: EGFP is a basic (constitutively fluorescent) green fluorescent protein published in 1996, derived from Aequorea victoria. It is reported to be a rapidly-maturing weak dimer with moderate acid sensitivity.
   5343..5651    +  CDS            PuroR (fragment): puromycin N-acetyltransferase; pac from Streptomyces; confers resistance to puromycin
   5674..5750    +  intron         SV40 intron (fragment): modified SV40 intron with splice donor and acceptor sites
   5750..6034    +  CDS            PuroR (fragment): puromycin N-acetyltransferase; pac from Streptomyces alboniger; confers resistance to puromycin
   6054..6642    +  misc_feature   WPRE: woodchuck hepatitis virus posttranscriptional regulatory element
   6638..6781    +  CDS            nef (fragment): NEF_HV1LA - Experimental evidence at protein level: Swiss-Prot protein existence level 1. Extracellular Nef protein targets CD4(+) T-lymphocytes for apoptosis by interacting with CXCR4 surface receptors. From Human immunodeficiency virus type 1 group M subtype B (isolate Lai) (HIV-1).
   6767..6947    +  LTR            5' LTR (truncated): truncated 5' long terminal repeat (LTR) from HIV-1
   6979..7090    +  polyA_signal   bGH poly(A) signal: bovine growth hormone polyadenylation signal
   7207..7228    +  promoter       SV40 promoter (fragment): SV40 enhancer and early promoter
   7249..7677    +  rep_origin     f1 ori (sequence partly withheld): f1 bacteriophage origin of replication; arrow indicates direction of (+) strand synthesis
   7691..8020    +  promoter       SV40 promoter: SV40 enhancer and early promoter
   8068..8115    +  promoter       EM7 promoter: synthetic bacterial promoter&nbsp
   8134..8508    +  CDS            BleoR: antibiotic-binding protein; Sh ble from Streptoalloteichus hindustanus; confers resistance to bleomycin, phleomycin, and Zeocin™
   8518..8643    +  CDS            ble (fragment): BLE_KLEPN - Experimental evidence at protein level: Swiss-Prot protein existence level 1. Binding protein with a strong affinity to the bleomycin family of antibiotics. Binds to CL990; an antimitotic-antibiotic compound. From Klebsiella pneumoniae.
   8638..8759    +  polyA_signal   SV40 poly(A) signal: SV40 polyadenylation signal
   8830..8852    -  protein_bind   lac operator (fragment): The lac repressor binds to the lac operator to inhibit transcription in E. coli. This inhibition can be relieved by adding lactose or isopropyl-β-D-thiogalactopyranoside (IPTG). lac repressor encoded by lacI
   8856..8886    -  promoter       lac promoter: promoter for the E. coli lac operon
   8901..8922    -  protein_bind   CAP binding site: CAP binding activates transcription in the presence of cAMP. E. coli catabolite activator protein
   8935..9027    -  CDS            lacI (fragment): lac repressor; lacI; The lac repressor binds to the lac operator to inhibit transcription in E. coli. This inhibition can be relieved by adding lactose or isopropyl-β-D-thiogalactopyranoside (IPTG).
   9210..9798    -  rep_origin     ori: high-copy-number ColE1/pMB1/pBR322/pUC origin of replication
   9969..10829   -  CDS            AmpR: β-lactamase; bla; confers resistance to ampicillin, carbenicillin, and related antibiotics
  10830..10934   -  promoter       AmpR promoter: bla
>Addgene plasmid #231114 | pRDB_347 | addgene full sequence | sequence record 458384 | Addgene NGS Result
GTCGACGGATCGGGAGATCTCCCGATCCCCTATGGTGCACTCTCAGTACAATCTGCTCTGATGCCGCATA
GTTAAGCCAGTATCTGCTCCCTGCTTGTGTGTTGGAGGTCGCTGAGTAGTGCGCGAGCAAAATTTAAGCT
ACAACAAGGCAAGGCTTGACCGACAATTGCATGAAGAATCTGCTTAGGGTTAGGCGTTTTGCGCTGCTTC
GCGATGTACGGGCCAGATATACGCGTTGACATTGATTATTGACTAGTTATTAATAGTAATCAATTACGGG
GTCATTAGTTCATAGCCCATATATGGAGTTCCGCGTTACATAACTTACGGTAAATGGCCCGCCTGGCTGA
CCGCCCAACGACCCCCGCCCATTGACGTCAATAATGACGTATGTTCCCATAGTAACGCCAATAGGGACTT
TCCATTGACGTCAATGGGTGGAGTATTTACGGTAAACTGCCCACTTGGCAGTACATCAAGTGTATCATAT
GCCAAGTACGCCCCCTATTGACGTCAATGACGGTAAATGGCCCGCCTGGCATTATGCCCAGTACATGACC
TTATGGGACTTTCCTACTTGGCAGTACATCTACGTATTAGTCATCGCTATTACCATGGTGATGCGGTTTT
GGCAGTACATCAATGGGCGTGGATAGCGGTTTGACTCACGGGGATTTCCAAGTCTCCACCCCATTGACGT
CAATGGGAGTTTGTTTTGGCACCAAAATCAACGGGACTTTCCAAAATGTCGTAACAACTCCGCCCCATTG
ACGCAAATGGGCGGTAGGCGTGTACGGTGGGAGGTCTATATAAGCAGCGCGTTTTGCCTGTACTGGGTCT
CTCTGGTTAGACCAGATCTGAGCCTGGGAGCTCTCTGGCTAACTAGGGAACCCACTGCTTAAGCCTCAAT
AAAGCTTGCCTTGAGTGCTTCAAGTAGTGTGTGCCCGTCTGTTGTGTGACTCTGGTAACTAGAGATCCCT
CAGACCCTTTTAGTCAGTGTGGAAAATCTCTAGCAGTGGCGCCCGAACAGGGACTTGAAAGCGAAAGGGA
AACCAGAGGAGCTCTCTCGACGCAGGACTCGGCTTGCTGAAGCGCGCACGGCAAGAGGCGAGGGGCGGCG
ACTGGTGAGTACGCCAAAAATTTTGACTAGCGGAGGCTAGAAGGAGAGAGATGGGTGCGAGAGCGTCAGT
ATTAAGCGGGGGAGAATTAGATCGCGATGGGAAAAAATTCGGTTAAGGCCAGGGGGAAAGAAAAAATATA
AATTAAAACATATAGTATGGGCAAGCAGGGAGCTAGAACGATTCGCAGTTAATCCTGGCCTGTTAGAAAC
ATCAGAAGGCTGTAGACAAATACTGGGACAGCTACAACCATCCCTTCAGACAGGATCAGAAGAACTTAGA
TCATTATATAATACAGTAGCAACCCTCTATTGTGTGCATCAAAGGATAGAGATAAAAGACACCAAGGAAG
CTTTAGACAAGATAGAGGAAGAGCAAAACAAAAGTAAGACCACCGCACAGCAAGCGGCCGCTGATCTTCA
GACCTGGAGGAGGAGATATGAGGGACAATTGGAGAAGTGAATTATATAAATATAAAGTAGTAAAAATTGA
ACCATTAGGAGTAGCACCCACCAAGGCAAAGAGAAGAGTGGTGCAGAGAGAAAAAAGAGCAGTGGGAATA
GGAGCTTTGTTCCTTGGGTTCTTGGGAGCAGCAGGAAGCACTATGGGCGCAGCGTCAATGACGCTGACGG
TACAGGCCAGACAATTATTGTCTGGTATAGTGCAGCAGCAGAACAATTTGCTGAGGGCTATTGAGGCGCA
ACAGCATCTGTTGCAACTCACAGTCTGGGGCATCAAGCAGCTCCAGGCAAGAATCCTGGCTGTGGAAAGA
TACCTAAAGGATCAACAGCTCCTGGGGATTTGGGGTTGCTCTGGAAAACTCATTTGCACCACTGCTGTGC
CTTGGAATGCTAGTTGGAGTAATAAATCTCTGGAACAGATTTGGAATCACACGACCTGGATGGAGTGGGA
CAGAGAAATTAACAATTACACAAGCTTAATACACTCCTTAATTGAAGAATCGCAAAACCAGCAAGAAAAG
AATGAACAAGAATTATTGGAATTAGATAAATGGGCAAGTTTGTGGAATTGGTTTAACATAACAAATTGGC
TGTGGTATATAAAATTATTCATAATGATAGTAGGAGGCTTGGTAGGTTTAAGAATAGTTTTTGCTGTACT
TTCTATAGTGAATAGAGTTAGGCAGGGATATTCACCATTATCGTTTCAGACCCACCTCCCAACCCCGAGG
GGACCCGACAGGCCCGAAGGAATAGAAGAAGAAGGTGGAGAGAGAGACAGAGACAGATCCATTCGATTAG
TGAACGGATCGGCACTGCGTGCGCCAATTCTGCAGACAAATGGCAGTATTCATCCACAATTTTAAAAGAA
AAGGGGGGATTGGGGGGTACAGTGCAGGGGAAAGAATAGTAGACATAATAGCAACAGACATACAAACTAA
AGAATTACAAAAACAAATTACAAAAATTCAAAATTTTCGGGTTTATTACAGGGACAGCAGAGATCCAGTT
TGGTTAATTAAGGTACCGGGCAGAGAGGGCCTATTTCCCATGATTCCTTCATATTTGCATATACGATACA
AGGCTGTTAGAGAGATAATTAGAATTAATTTGACTGTAAACACAAAGATATTAGTACAAAATACGTGACG
TAGAAAGTAATAATTTCTTGGGTAGTTTGCAGTTTTAAAATTATGTTTTAAAATGGACTATCATATGCTT
ACCGTAACTTGAAAGTATTTCGATTTCTTGGCTTTATATATCTTGTGGAAAGGACGAAACACCGGAGACG
CTTTTTTCGTCTCAGTTTCAGAGCTAAGCACAAGAGTGCATAGCAAGTTGAAATAAGGCTAGTCCGTTTA
CAACTTGAAAAAGTGGCACCCGAGTCGGGTGCTTTTTTGAAAGCTCCACAGTGCAGGGGAAAGAATAGTA
GAGACCCAATGGAAAAAAGCACCGACTCGGTGCCACTTTGCTGTTTCCAGCAAAGTTGATAACGGACTAG
CCTTATTTAAACTTGCTATGCTGTTTCCAGCATAGCTCTTAAACCCGTTCAAGTTACACGCCTGCGGGAA
AGAGTGGTCTCATACAGAACTTATAAGATTCCCAAATCCAAAGACATTTCACGTTTATGGTGATTTCCCA
GAACACATAGCGACATGCAAATATTGCAGGGCGCCACTCCCCTGTCCCTCACAGCCATCTTCCTGCCAGG
GCGCACGCGCGCTGGGTGTTCCCGCCTAGTGACACTGGGCCCGCGATTCCTTGGAGCGGGTTGATGACGT
CAGCGTTCGAACACGGCTCCGGTGCCCGTCAGTGGGCAGAGCGCACATCGCCCACAGTCCCCGAGAAGTT
GGGGGGAGGGGTCGGCAATTGATCCGGTGCCTAGAGAAGGTGGCGCGGGGTAAACTGGGAAAGTGATGTC
GTGTACTGGCTCCGCCTTTTTCCCGAGGGTGGGGGAGAACCGTATATAAGTGCAGTAGTCGCCGTGAACG
TTCTTTTTCGCAACGGGTTTGCCGCCAGAACACAGGTAAGTGCCGTGTGTGGTTCCCGCGGGCCTGGCCT
CTTTACGGGTTATGGCCCTTGCGTGCCTTGAATTACTTCCACCTGGCTGCAGTACGTGATTCTTGATCCC
GAGCTTCGGGTTGGAAGTGGGTGGGAGAGTTCGAGGCCTTGCGCTTAAGGAGCCCCTTCGCCTCGTGCTT
GAGTTGAGGCCTGGCCTGGGCGCTGGGGCCGCCGCGTGCGAATCTGGTGGCACCTTCGCGCCTGTCTCGC
TGCTTTCGATAAGTCTCTAGCCATTTAAAATTTTTGATGACCTGCTGCGACGCTTTTTTTCTGGCAAGAT
AGTCTTGTAAATGCGGGCCAAGATCTGCACACTGGTATTTCGGTTTTTGGGGCCGCGGGCGGCGACGGGG
CCCGTGCGTCCCAGCGCACATGTTCGGCGAGGCGGGGCCTGCGAGCGCGGCCACCGAGAATCGGACGGGG
GTAGTCTCAAGCTGGCCGGCCTGCTCTGGTGCCTGGCCTCGCGCCGCCGTGTATCGCCCCGCCCTGGGCG
GCAAGGCTGGCCCGGTCGGCACCAGTTGCGTGAGCGGAAAGATGGCCGCTTCCCGGCCCTGCTGCAGGGA
GCTCAAAATGGAGGACGCGGCGCTCGGGAGAGCGGGCGGGTGAGTCACCCACACAAAGGAAAAGGGCCTT
TCCGTCCTCAGCCGTCGCTTCATGTGACTCCACGGAGTACCGGGCGCCGTCCAGGCACCTCGATTAGTTC
TCGAGCTTTTGGAGTACGTCGTCTTTAGGTTGGGGGGAGGGGTTTTATGCGATGGAGTTTCCCCACACTG
AGTGGGTGGAGACTGAAGTTAGGCCAGCTTGGCACTTGATGTAATTCTCCTTGGAATTTGCCCTTTTTGA
GTTTGGATCTTGGTTCATTCTCAAGCCTCAGACAGTGGTTCAAAGTTTTTTTCTTCCATTTCAGGTGTCG
TGAAGGAGCCACCATGGTGAGCAAGGGCGAGGAGCTGTTCACCGGGGTGGTGCCCATCCTGGTCGAGCTG
GACGGCGACGTAAACGGCCACAAGTTCAGCGTGTCCGGCGAGGGCGAGGGCGATGCCACCTACGGCAAGC
TGACCCTGAAGTTCATCTGCACCACCGGCAAGCTGCCCGTGCCCTGGCCCACCCTCGTGACCACCCTGAC
CTACGGCGTGCAGTGCTTCAGCCGCTACCCCGACCACATGAAGCAGCACGACTTCTTCAAGTCCGCCATG
CCCGAAGGCTACGTCCAGGAGCGCACCATCTTCTTCAAGGACGACGGCAACTACAAGACCCGCGCCGAGG
TGAAGTTCGAGGGCGACACCCTGGTGAACCGCATCGAGCTGAAGGGCATCGACTTCAAGGAGGACGGCAA
CATCCTGGGGCACAAGCTGGAGTACAACTACAACAGCCACAACGTCTATATCATGGCCGACAAGCAGAAG
AACGGCATCAAGGTGAACTTCAAGATCCGCCACAACATCGAGGACGGCAGCGTGCAGCTCGCCGACCACT
ACCAGCAGAACACCCCCATCGGCGACGGCCCCGTGCTGCTGCCCGACAACCACTACCTGAGCACCCAGTC
CGCCCTGAGCAAAGACCCCAACGAGAAGCGCGATCACATGGTCCTGCTGGAGTTCGTGACCGCCGCCGGG
ATCACTCTCGGCATGGACGAGCTGTACAAGGGAAGCGCAACAAACTTCTCTCTGCTGAAACAAGCCGGAG
ATGTCGAAGAGAATCCTGGACCGACCGAGTACAAGCCCACGGTGCGCCTCGCCACCCGCGACGACGTCCC
CAGGGCCGTACGCACCCTCGCCGCCGCGTTCGCCGACTACCCCGCCACGCGCCACACCGTCGATCCGGAC
CGCCACATCGAGCGGGTCACCGAGCTGCAAGAACTCTTCCTCACGCGCGTCGGGCTCGACATCGGCAAGG
TGTGGGTCGCGGACGACGGCGCCGCCGTGGCGGTCTGGACCACGCCGGAGAGCGTCGAAGCGGGGGCGGT
GTTCGCCGAGATCGGCCCGCGCATGGCCGAGTTGAGCGGTTCCCGGCTGGCAGGCGTGTAACTTGAACGG
GGGTTTTAATTCAGGTCCCGGATCCGGTGGTGGTGCAAATCAAAGAACTGCTCCTCAGTGGATGTTGCCT
TTACTTCTAGCGCAGCAACAGATGGAAGGCCTCCTGGCGCCGCACCGGCCCAAGGAGCCCGCGTGGTTCC
TGGCCACCGTCGGAGTCTCGCCCGACCACCAGGGCAAGGGTCTGGGCAGCGCCGTCGTGCTCCCCGGAGT
GGAGGCGGCCGAGCGCGCCGGGGTGCCCGCCTTCCTGGAGACCTCCGCGCCCCGCAACCTCCCCTTCTAC
GAGCGGCTCGGCTTCACCGTCACCGCCGACGTCGAGGTGCCCGAAGGACCGCGCACCTGGTGCATGACCC
GCAAGCCCGGTGCCGGATCCTGATAAATTCGAAAATCAACCTCTGGATTACAAAATTTGTGAAAGATTGA
CTGGTATTCTTAACTATGTTGCTCCTTTTACGCTATGTGGATACGCTGCTTTAATGCCTTTGTATCATGC
TATTGCTTCCCGTATGGCTTTCATTTTCTCCTCCTTGTATAAATCCTGGTTGCTGTCTCTTTATGAGGAG
TTGTGGCCCGTTGTCAGGCAACGTGGCGTGGTGTGCACTGTGTTTGCTGACGCAACCCCCACTGGTTGGG
GCATTGCCACCACCTGTCAGCTCCTTTCCGGGACTTTCGCTTTCCCCCTCCCTATTGCCACGGCGGAACT
CATCGCCGCCTGCCTTGCCCGCTGCTGGACAGGGGCTCGGCTGTTGGGCACTGACAATTCCGTGGTGTTG
TCGGGGAAATCATCGTCCTTTCCTTGGCTGCTCGCCTGTGTTGCCACCTGGATTCTGCGCGGGACGTCCT
TCTGCTACGTCCCTTCGGCCCTCAATCCAGCGGACCTTCCTTCCCGCGGCCTGCTGCCGGCTCTGCGGCC
TCTTCCGCGTCCTCGCCTTCGCCCTCAGACGAGTCGGATCTCCCTTTGGGCCGCCTCCCCGCGTCGACTT
TAAGACCAATGACTTACAAGGCAGCTGTAGATCTTAGCCACTTTTTAAAAGAAAAGGGGGGACTGGAAGG
GCTAATTCACTCCCAACGAAGATAAGATCTGCTTTTTGCTTGTACTGGGTCTCTCTGGTTAGACCAGATC
TGAGCCTGGGAGCTCTCTGGCTAACTAGGGAACCCACTGCTTAAGCCTCAATAAAGCTTGCCTTGAGTGC
TTCAAGTAGTGTGTGCCCGTCTGTTGTGTGACTCTGGTAACTAGAGATCCCTCAGACCCTTTTAGTCAGT
GTGGAAAATCTCTAGCAGGGCCCGTTTAAACCCGCTGATCAGCCTCGACTGTGCCTTCTAGTTGCCAGCC
ATCTGTTGTTTGCCCCTCCCCCGTGCCTTCCTTGACCCTGGAAGGTGCCACTCCCACTGTCCTTTCCTAA
TAAAATGAGGAAATTGCATCGCATTGTCTGAGTAGGTGTCATTCTATTCTGGGGGGTGGGGTGGGGCAGG
ACAGCAAGGGGGAGGATTGGGAAGATAATAGCAGGCATGCTGGGGATGCGGTGGGCTCTATGGCTTCTGA
GGCGGAAAGAACCAGCTGGGGCTCTAGGGGGTATCCCC
[124 nt withheld, positions 7249-7372]
C
[91 nt withheld, positions 7374-7464]
A
[49 nt withheld, positions 7466-7514]
CCTTTGACGTTGGAGTCCACGTTCTTT
[37 nt withheld, positions 7542-7578]
ACCCTATCTCGGTCTATTCTTTTGATTTATAAGGGATTTTGCCGATTTCGGCCTATTGGTTAAAAAATGA
GCTGATTTAACAAAAATTTAACGCGAATTAATTCTGTGGAATGTGTGTCAGTTAGGGTGTGGAAAGTCCC
CAGGCTCCCCAGCAGGCAGAAGTATGCAAAGCATGCATCTCAATTAGTCAGCAACCAGGTGTGGAAAGTC
CCCAGGCTCCCCAGCAGGCAGAAGTATGCAAAGCATGCATCTCAATTAGTCAGCAACCATAGTCCCGCCC
CTAACTCCGCCCATCCCGCCCCTAACTCCGCCCAGTTCCGCCCATTCTCCGCCCCATGGCTGACTAATTT
TTTTTATTTATGCAGAGGCCGAGGCCGCCTCTGCCTCTGAGCTATTCCAGAAGTAGTGAGGAGGCTTTTT
TGGAGGCCTAGGCTTTTGCAAAAAGCTCCCGGGAGCTTGTATATCCATTTTCGGATCTGATCAGCACGTG
TTGACAATTAATCATCGGCATAGTATATCGGCATAGTATAATACGACAAGGTGAGGAACTAAACCATGGC
CAAGTTGACCAGTGCCGTTCCGGTGCTCACCGCGCGCGACGTCGCCGGAGCGGTCGAGTTCTGGACCGAC
CGGCTCGGGTTCTCCCGGGACTTCGTGGAGGACGACTTCGCCGGTGTGGTCCGGGACGACGTGACCCTGT
TCATCAGCGCGGTCCAGGACCAGGTGGTGCCGGACAACACCCTGGCCTGGGTGTGGGTGCGCGGCCTGGA
CGAGCTGTACGCCGAGTGGTCGGAGGTCGTGTCCACGAACTTCCGGGACGCCTCCGGGCCGGCCATGACC
GAGATCGGCGAGCAGCCGTGGGGGCGGGAGTTCGCCCTGCGCGACCCGGCCGGCAACTGCGTGCACTTCG
TGGCCGAGGAGCAGGACTGACACGTGCTACGAGATTTCGATTCCACCGCCGCCTTCTATGAAAGGTTGGG
CTTCGGAATCGTTTTCCGGGACGCCGGCTGGATGATCCTCCAGCGCGGGGATCTCATGCTGGAGTTCTTC
GCCCACCCCAACTTGTTTATTGCAGCTTATAATGGTTACAAATAAAGCAATAGCATCACAAATTTCACAA
ATAAAGCATTTTTTTCACTGCATTCTAGTTGTGGTTTGTCCAAACTCATCAATGTATCTTATCATGTCTG
TATACCGTCGACCTCTAGCTAGAGCTTGGCGTAATCATGGTCATAGCTGTTTCCTGTGTGAAATTGTTAT
CCGCTCACAATTCCACACAACATACGAGCCGGAAGCATAAAGTGTAAAGCCTGGGGTGCCTAATGAGTGA
GCTAACTCACATTAATTGCGTTGCGCTCACTGCCCGCTTTCCAGTCGGGAAACCTGTCGTGCCAGCTGCA
TTAATGAATCGGCCAACGCGCGGGGAGAGGCGGTTTGCGTATTGGGCGCTCTTCCGCTTCCTCGCTCACT
GACTCGCTGCGCTCGGTCGTTCGGCTGCGGCGAGCGGTATCAGCTCACTCAAAGGCGGTAATACGGTTAT
CCACAGAATCAGGGGATAACGCAGGAAAGAACATGTGAGCAAAAGGCCAGCAAAAGGCCAGGAACCGTAA
AAAGGCCGCGTTGCTGGCGTTTTTCCATAGGCTCCGCCCCCCTGACGAGCATCACAAAAATCGACGCTCA
AGTCAGAGGTGGCGAAACCCGACAGGACTATAAAGATACCAGGCGTTTCCCCCTGGAAGCTCCCTCGTGC
GCTCTCCTGTTCCGACCCTGCCGCTTACCGGATACCTGTCCGCCTTTCTCCCTTCGGGAAGCGTGGCGCT
TTCTCATAGCTCACGCTGTAGGTATCTCAGTTCGGTGTAGGTCGTTCGCTCCAAGCTGGGCTGTGTGCAC
GAACCCCCCGTTCAGCCCGACCGCTGCGCCTTATCCGGTAACTATCGTCTTGAGTCCAACCCGGTAAGAC
ACGACTTATCGCCACTGGCAGCAGCCACTGGTAACAGGATTAGCAGAGCGAGGTATGTAGGCGGTGCTAC
AGAGTTCTTGAAGTGGTGGCCTAACTACGGCTACACTAGAAGAACAGTATTTGGTATCTGCGCTCTGCTG
AAGCCAGTTACCTTCGGAAAAAGAGTTGGTAGCTCTTGATCCGGCAAACAAACCACCGCTGGTAGCGGTG
GTTTTTTTGTTTGCAAGCAGCAGATTACGCGCAGAAAAAAAGGATCTCAAGAAGATCCTTTGATCTTTTC
TACGGGGTCTGACGCTCAGTGGAACGAAAACTCACGTTAAGGGATTTTGGTCATGAGATTATCAAAAAGG
ATCTTCACCTAGATCCTTTTAAATTAAAAATGAAGTTTTAAATCAATCTAAAGTATATATGAGTAAACTT
GGTCTGACAGTTACCAATGCTTAATCAGTGAGGCACCTATCTCAGCGATCTGTCTATTTCGTTCATCCAT
AGTTGCCTGACTCCCCGTCGTGTAGATAACTACGATACGGGAGGGCTTACCATCTGGCCCCAGTGCTGCA
ATGATACCGCGAGACCCACGCTCACCGGCTCCAGATTTATCAGCAATAAACCAGCCAGCCGGAAGGGCCG
AGCGCAGAAGTGGTCCTGCAACTTTATCCGCCTCCATCCAGTCTATTAATTGTTGCCGGGAAGCTAGAGT
AAGTAGTTCGCCAGTTAATAGTTTGCGCAACGTTGTTGCCATTGCTACAGGCATCGTGGTGTCACGCTCG
TCGTTTGGTATGGCTTCATTCAGCTCCGGTTCCCAACGATCAAGGCGAGTTACATGATCCCCCATGTTGT
GCAAAAAAGCGGTTAGCTCCTTCGGTCCTCCGATCGTTGTCAGAAGTAAGTTGGCCGCAGTGTTATCACT
CATGGTTATGGCAGCACTGCATAATTCTCTTACTGTCATGCCATCCGTAAGATGCTTTTCTGTGACTGGT
GAGTACTCAACCAAGTCATTCTGAGAATAGTGTATGCGGCGACCGAGTTGCTCTTGCCCGGCGTCAATAC
GGGATAATACCGCGCCACATAGCAGAACTTTAAAAGTGCTCATCATTGGAAAACGTTCTTCGGGGCGAAA
ACTCTCAAGGATCTTACCGCTGTTGAGATCCAGTTCGATGTAACCCACTCGTGCACCCAACTGATCTTCA
GCATCTTTTACTTTCACCAGCGTTTCTGGGTGAGCAAAAACAGGAAGGCAAAATGCCGCAAAAAAGGGAA
TAAGGGCGACACGGAAATGTTGAATACTCATACTCTTCCTTTTTCAATATTATTGAAGCATTTATCAGGG
TTATTGTCTCATGAGCGGATACATATTTGAATGTATTTAGAAAAATAAACAAATAGGGGTTCCGCGCACA
TTTCCCCGAAAAGTGCCACCTGAC
